Addgene plasmid #123697: MTK2_001
Purpose: Encodes pTRE as a Type 2 part to be used in the MTK system
Depositing lab: Hana El-Samad. Depositing organization: University of California, San Francisco (UCSF). Publication: A Toolkit for Rapid Modular Construction of Biological Circuits in Mammalian Cells. Fonseca JP, Bonny AR, Kumar GR, Ng AH, Town J, Wu QC, Aslankoohi E, Chen SY, Dods G, Harrigan P, Osimiri LC, Kistler AL, El-Samad H. ACS Synth Biol. 2019 Nov 15;8(11):2593-2606. doi: 10.1021/acssynbio.9b00322. Epub 2019 Nov 5. PubMed 31686495.
Backbone
  Vector backbone: MTK0_027
  Vector type: Mammalian Expression
Growth in bacteria
  Bacterial resistance: Chloramphenicol, 25 μg/mL
  Growth temperature: 37°C
  Growth strain: DH5alpha
  Copy number: Unknown
Gene/Insert
  Gene/Insert name: pTRE
  Species: Synthetic
  Cloning method: Restriction Enzyme; 5′ cloning site BsmBI (destroyed during cloning); 3′ cloning site BsmBI (destroyed during cloning)
Terms and licenses: Academic/Nonprofit Terms; Industry Terms: Not Available to Industry
Depositor comments: Type 2 parts are promoters in the MTK Please visit https://www.biorxiv.org/content/10.1101/506188v2 for BioRxiv preprint
How to cite: MTK2_001 was a gift from Hana El-Samad (Addgene plasmid # 123697 ; http://n2t.net/addgene:123697 ; RRID:Addgene_123697)
