[The description below was written by a language model from this plasmid's Addgene catalogue record and pLannotate feature annotations shown in this document.]
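Description:
MTK2_001 is a small (about 2.1 kb) part-storage plasmid from the Mammalian Toolkit (MTK), a modular hierarchical cloning system for building genetic circuits in mammalian cells. It is built on the MTK0_027 part-entry backbone and, although catalogued as a mammalian expression vector, it is not a complete expression construct. It carries a single standardized part and contains no coding sequence for mammalian cells, no polyadenylation signal and no mammalian selection marker. It is propagated in E. coli through a high-copy ColE1/pUC-type origin. Selection is with chloramphenicol, conferred by the cat gene under its native promoter and followed by a lambda t0 terminator.

The payload is pTRE, a synthetic tetracycline-responsive promoter stored as a Type 2 part, the position reserved for promoters in the MTK scheme. The feature annotation identifies this roughly 350 bp element as matching the TRE3GV promoter, a third-generation Tet-responsive promoter activated by binding of the Tet-On 3G transactivator and optimized for retroviral and lentiviral contexts. A short multiple-cloning-site fragment lies just downstream. The part was inserted with BsmBI, and both sites were destroyed during cloning, as is typical of Golden Gate-style domestication.

The plasmid is intended as a source of this inducible promoter for assembly with other MTK part types, such as coding sequences and 3′ elements, into transcriptional units. In such units, expression of the downstream gene would depend on a co-expressed tetracycline-controlled transactivator and its inducer. The record does not describe the flanking overhangs or the enzyme used to release the part.
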