Features (pLannotate 1.2.2; 6 found; start..end, strand, type, name):
     77..665     +  rep_origin     ori: high-copy-number ColE1/pMB1/pBR322/pUC origin of replication
    798..1147    +  promoter       TRE3GV promoter: 3rd-generation Tet-responsive promoter that can be activated by binding of Tet-On® 3G, optimized for retroviral and lentiviral vectors
   1173..1193    +  misc_feature   MCS (fragment): multiple cloning site
   1211..1245    -  terminator     lambda t0 terminator: minimal transcription terminator from phage lambda (Scholtissek and Grosse, 1987)
   1319..1975    -  CDS            cat: CAT_ECOLX - Experimental evidence at protein level: Swiss-Prot protein existence level 1. This enzyme is an effector of chloramphenicol resistance in bacteria. From Escherichia coli. This protein is used as a marker in many commonly used cloning vectors, such as pACYC184.
   1976..2073    -  promoter       cat promoter: promoter of the E. coli cat gene encoding chloramphenicol acetyltransferase
>Addgene plasmid #123697 | MTK2_001 | addgene full sequence | sequence record 248597 | Addgene NGS Result
TCATGACCAAAATCCCTTAACGTGAGTTTTCGTTCCACTGAGCGTCAGACCCCGTAGAAAAGATCAAAGG
ATCTTCTTGAGATCCTTTTTTTCTGCGCGTAATCTGCTGCTTGCAAACAAAAAAACCACCGCTACCAGCG
GTGGTTTGTTTGCCGGATCAAGAGCTACCAACTCTTTTTCCGAAGGTAACTGGCTTCAGCAGAGCGCAGA
TACCAAATACTGTTCTTCTAGTGTAGCCGTAGTTAGGCCACCACTTCAAGAACTCTGTAGCACCGCCTAC
ATACCTCGCTCTGCTAATCCTGTTACCAGTGGCTGCTGCCAGTGGCGATAAGTCGTGTCTTACCGGGTTG
GACTCAAGACGATAGTTACCGGATAAGGCGCAGCGGTCGGGCTGAACGGGGGGTTCGTGCACACAGCCCA
GCTTGGAGCGAACGACCTACACCGAACTGAGATACCTACAGCGTGAGCTATGAGAAAGCGCCACGCTTCC
CGAAGGGAGAAAGGCGGACAGGTATCCGGTAAGCGGCAGGGTCGGAACAGGAGAGCGCACGAGGGAGCTT
CCAGGGGGAAACGCCTGGTATCTTTATAGTCCTGTCGGGTTTCGCCACCTCTGACTTGAGCGTCGATTTT
TGTGATGCTCGTCAGGGGGGCGGAGCCTATGGAAAAACGCCAGCAACGCGGCCTTTTTACGGTTCCTGGC
CTTTTGCTGGCCTTTTGCTCACATGTTCTTTCCTGCGTTATCCCCTGATTCTGTGGATAACCGTAGTCGG
TCTCAAACGGCCCTTTCGTCTTCACTCGAGTTTACTCCCTATCAGTGATAGAGAACGTATGAAGAGTTTA
CTCCCTATCAGTGATAGAGAACGTATGCAGACTTTACTCCCTATCAGTGATAGAGAACGTATAAGGAGTT
TACTCCCTATCAGTGATAGAGAACGTATGACCAGTTTACTCCCTATCAGTGATAGAGAACGTATCTACAG
TTTACTCCCTATCAGTGATAGAGAACGTATATCCAGTTTACTCCCTATCAGTGATAGAGAACGTATGTCG
AGGTAGGCGTGTACGGTGGGCGCCTATAAAAGCAGAGCTCGTTTAGTGAACCGTCAGATCGCCTGGAGCA
ATTCCACAACACTTTTGTCTTATACTTACGCGTCTGCAGGATATCAAGCTTGCGGTACCGCGGGCCCGGG
ATCTATGTGAGACCAGACCAATAAAAAACGCCCGGCGGCAACCGAGCGTTCTGAACAAATCCAGATGGAG
TTCTGAGGTCATTACTGGATCTATCAACAGGAGTCCAAGCGAGCTCGATATCAAATTACGCCCCGCCCTG
CCACTCATCGCAGTACTGTTGTAATTCATTAAGCATTCTGCCGACATGGAAGCCATCACAAACGGCATGA
TGAACCTGAATCGCCAGCGGCATCAGCACCTTGTCGCCTTGCGTATAATATTTGCCCATGGTGAAAACGG
GGGCGAAGAAGTTGTCCATATTGGCCACGTTTAAATCAAAACTGGTGAAACTCACCCAGGGATTGGCTGA
AACGAAAAACATATTCTCAATAAACCCTTTAGGGAAATAGGCCAGGTTTTCACCGTAACACGCCACATCT
TGCGAATATATGTGTAGAAACTGCCGGAAATCGTCGTGGTATTCACTCCAGAGCGATGAAAACGTTTCAG
TTTGCTCATGGAAAACGGTGTAACAAGGGTGAACACTATCCCATATCACCAGCTCACCGTCTTTCATTGC
CATACGAAATTCCGGATGAGCATTCATCAGGCGGGCAAGAATGTGAATAAAGGCCGGATAAAACTTGTGC
TTATTTTTCTTTACGGTCTTTAAAAAGGCCGTAATATCCAGCTGAACGGTCTGGTTATAGGTACATTGAG
CAACTGACTGAAATGCCTCAAAATGTTCTTTACGATGCCATTGGGATATATCAACGGTGGTATATCCAGT
GATTTTTTTCTCCATTTTAGCTTCCTTAGCTCCTGAAAATCTCGATAACTCAAAAAATACGCCCGGTAGT
GATCTTATTTCATTATGGTGAAAGTTGGAACCTCTTACGTGCCCGATCAA
